Addgene plasmid #90238: pLentiPGK Puro DEST JNKKTR AA Clover
Purpose: Lentiviral vector to express JNK KTR AA (mutant) mClover under PGK promoter (With Puromycin Resistance)
Depositing lab: Markus Covert. Depositing organization: Stanford University. Publication: Live-cell measurements of kinase activity in single cells using translocation reporters. Kudo T, Jeknic S, Macklin DN, Akhter S, Hughey JJ, Regot S, Covert MW. Nat Protoc. 2018 Jan;13(1):155-169. doi: 10.1038/nprot.2017.128. Epub 2017 Dec 21. PubMed 29266096.
Backbone
  Vector backbone: pLENTI PGK Puro DEST (w529-2)
  Backbone manufacturer: Eric Campeau Lab (Addgene Plasmid 19068)
  Vector type: Mammalian Expression, Lentiviral
  Selectable markers: Puromycin
Growth in bacteria
  Bacterial resistance: Ampicillin, 50 μg/mL
  Growth temperature: 30°C
  Growth strain: Stbl3
  Copy number: Unknown
Gene/Insert
  Gene/Insert name: JNK Kinase Translocation Reporter (AA mutant)
  Species: H. sapiens (human), M. musculus (mouse)
  Promoter: PGK
  Tag / fusion protein: mClover (C terminal on insert)
  Cloning method: Gateway Cloning
  Sequencing primers: 5′ ACCGAATCACCGACCTCTCT; 3′ GCAGCGTATCCACATAGCG
Terms and licenses: Academic/Nonprofit Terms; Industry Terms: Not Available to Industry
Depositor comments: JNKKTR AA has an M11I mutation compared to WT JNKKTR. The mutation does not alter plasmid function as described in the associated publication.
How to cite: pLentiPGK Puro DEST JNKKTR AA Clover was a gift from Markus Covert (Addgene plasmid # 90238 ; http://n2t.net/addgene:90238 ; RRID:Addgene_90238)
