[The description below was written by a language model from this plasmid's Addgene catalogue record and pLannotate feature annotations shown in this document.]
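Description:
pLentiPGK Puro DEST JNKKTR AA Clover is a lentiviral mammalian expression plasmid (8,854 nt in the sequenced record) built on the pLENTI PGK Puro DEST (w529-2) Gateway destination backbone. It is propagated in E. coli through a high-copy ColE1/pUC-type origin with ampicillin selection (AmpR), and it also carries an f1 origin and remnants of a pBluescript-type lac/lacZα region with T3 and T7 promoters. The viral portion has the layout of a third-generation transfer vector: an RSV promoter drives a truncated HIV-1 5' LTR, followed by the Ψ packaging signal with a gag fragment, the RRE for Rev-dependent RNA export, and the cPPT/CTS. A second truncated LTR closes the viral genome at the 3' end, followed by an SV40 poly(A) signal and SV40 origin.

Between the LTRs, a human PGK promoter drives the insert, which is flanked by attB1 and attB2 sites left by Gateway recombination. The insert is the JNK kinase translocation reporter (KTR), annotated as a short fragment of human JUN fused at its C terminus to the green/yellow fluorescent protein mClover. KTRs convert kinase activity into a shift of the fluorescent protein between nucleus and cytoplasm, so that activity can be read in single living cells. The "AA" version is a mutant form of the reporter; the name suggests alanine substitutions at phosphorylation sites, as in a non-responsive control, but the record does not spell this out. The depositor notes an additional M11I change relative to the wild-type JNK KTR that does not affect function. A WPRE downstream enhances transcript expression, and a separate mouse PGK promoter drives PuroR for puromycin selection of transduced cells.
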