Features (pLannotate 1.2.2; 31 found; start..end, strand, type, name):
     26..130     +  promoter       AmpR promoter: bla
    131..991     +  CDS            AmpR: β-lactamase; bla; confers resistance to ampicillin, carbenicillin, and related antibiotics
   1162..1750    +  rep_origin     ori: high-copy-number ColE1/pMB1/pBR322/pUC origin of replication
   1933..2025    +  CDS            lacI (fragment): lac repressor; lacI; The lac repressor binds to the lac operator to inhibit transcription in E. coli. This inhibition can be relieved by adding lactose or isopropyl-β-D-thiogalactopyranoside (IPTG).
   2038..2059    +  protein_bind   CAP binding site: CAP binding activates transcription in the presence of cAMP. E. coli catabolite activator protein
   2074..2104    +  promoter       lac promoter: promoter for the E. coli lac operon
   2112..2128    +  protein_bind   lac operator: The lac repressor binds to the lac operator to inhibit transcription in E. coli. This inhibition can be relieved by adding lactose or isopropyl-β-D-thiogalactopyranoside (IPTG). lac repressor encoded by lacI
   2173..2191    +  promoter       T3 promoter: promoter for bacteriophage T3 RNA polymerase
   2219..2445    +  promoter       RSV promoter: Rous sarcoma virus enhancer/promoter
   2446..2626    +  LTR            5' LTR (truncated): truncated 5' long terminal repeat (LTR) from HIV-1
   2673..2798    +  misc_feature   HIV-1 Ψ: packaging signal of human immunodeficiency virus type 1
   2782..3145    +  CDS            HIV-1 gag (fragment): gag protein from human immunodeficiency virus 1; gag
   3291..3524    +  misc_feature   RRE: The Rev response element (RRE) of HIV-1 allows for Rev-dependent mRNA export from the nucleus to the cytoplasm.
   3901..4001    +  CDS            Rev (fragment): human immunodeficiency virus 1 (HIV-1) Rev protein; rev; enhances nuclear export of unspliced and incompletely spliced viral mRNAs
   4020..4137    +  misc_feature   cPPT/CTS: central polypurine tract and central termination sequence of HIV-1
   4157..4180    -  misc_feature   MCS (fragment): pBluescript multiple cloning site
   4183..4693    +  promoter       hPGK promoter: human phosphoglycerate kinase 1 promoter
   4748..4772    +  protein_bind   attB1: mutant version of attB; recombination site for the Gateway® BP reaction BP Clonase™
   4781..4960    +  CDS            JUN (fragment): JUN_HUMAN - Experimental evidence at protein level: Swiss-Prot protein existence level 1. Transcription factor that recognizes and binds to the enhancer heptamer motif 5'-TGA[CG]TCA-3' (PubMed:10995748, PubMed:22083952). Promotes activity of NR5A1 when phosphorylated by HIPK3 leading to increased steroidogenic gene expression upon cAMP signaling pathway stimulation (PubMed:17210646). Involved in activated KRAS-mediated transcriptional activation of USP28 in colorectal cancer (CRC) cells (PubMed:24623306). Binds to the USP28 promoter in colorectal cancer (CRC) cells (PubMed:24623306). From Homo
   4967..5650    +  CDS            Clover: Clover is a basic (constitutively fluorescent) green/yellow fluorescent protein published in 2012, derived from Aequorea victoria. It is reported to be a rapidly-maturing weak dimer with high acid sensitivity.
   5677..5701    -  protein_bind   attB2: mutant version of attB; recombination site for the Gateway® BP reaction BP Clonase™
   5732..6320    +  misc_feature   WPRE: woodchuck hepatitis virus posttranscriptional regulatory element
   6334..6833    +  promoter       PGK promoter: mouse phosphoglycerate kinase 1 promoter
   6854..7453    +  CDS            PuroR: puromycin N-acetyltransferase; pac from Streptomyces alboniger; confers resistance to puromycin
   7521..7658    +  CDS            nef (fragment): NEF_HV1LA - Experimental evidence at protein level: Swiss-Prot protein existence level 1. Extracellular Nef protein targets CD4(+) T-lymphocytes for apoptosis by interacting with CXCR4 surface receptors. From Human immunodeficiency virus type 1 group M subtype B (isolate Lai) (HIV-1).
   7644..7824    +  LTR            5' LTR (truncated): truncated 5' long terminal repeat (LTR) from HIV-1
   7896..8017    +  polyA_signal   SV40 poly(A) signal: SV40 polyadenylation signal
   8057..8192    +  rep_origin     SV40 ori: SV40 origin of replication
   8213..8231    -  promoter       T7 promoter: promoter for bacteriophage T7 RNA polymerase
   8239..8394    +  CDS            lacZα (fragment): LacZα fragment of β-galactosidase; lacZ fragment
   8399..8827    +  rep_origin     f1 ori (sequence partly withheld): f1 bacteriophage origin of replication; arrow indicates direction of (+) strand synthesis
>Addgene plasmid #90238 | pLentiPGK Puro DEST JNKKTR AA Clover | addgene full sequence | sequence record 205910 | Addgene NGS Result
AGGTGGCACTTTTCGGGGAAATGTGCGCGGAACCCCTATTTGTTTATTTTTCTAAATACATTCAAATATG
TATCCGCTCATGAGACAATAACCCTGATAAATGCTTCAATAATATTGAAAAAGGAAGAGTATGAGTATTC
AACATTTCCGTGTCGCCCTTATTCCCTTTTTTGCGGCATTTTGCCTTCCTGTTTTTGCTCACCCAGAAAC
GCTGGTGAAAGTAAAAGATGCTGAAGATCAGTTGGGTGCACGAGTGGGTTACATCGAACTGGATCTCAAC
AGCGGTAAGATCCTTGAGAGTTTTCGCCCCGAAGAACGTTTTCCAATGATGAGCACTTTTAAAGTTCTGC
TATGTGGCGCGGTATTATCCCGTATTGACGCCGGGCAAGAGCAACTCGGTCGCCGCATACACTATTCTCA
GAATGACTTGGTTGAGTACTCACCAGTCACAGAAAAGCATCTTACGGATGGCATGACAGTAAGAGAATTA
TGCAGTGCTGCCATAACCATGAGTGATAACACTGCGGCCAACTTACTTCTGACAACGATCGGAGGACCGA
AGGAGCTAACCGCTTTTTTGCACAACATGGGGGATCATGTAACTCGCCTTGATCGTTGGGAACCGGAGCT
GAATGAAGCCATACCAAACGACGAGCGTGACACCACGATGCCTGTAGCAATGGCAACAACGTTGCGCAAA
CTATTAACTGGCGAACTACTTACTCTAGCTTCCCGGCAACAATTAATAGACTGGATGGAGGCGGATAAAG
TTGCAGGACCACTTCTGCGCTCGGCCCTTCCGGCTGGCTGGTTTATTGCTGATAAATCTGGAGCCGGTGA
GCGTGGGTCTCGCGGTATCATTGCAGCACTGGGGCCAGATGGTAAGCCCTCCCGTATCGTAGTTATCTAC
ACGACGGGGAGTCAGGCAACTATGGATGAACGAAATAGACAGATCGCTGAGATAGGTGCCTCACTGATTA
AGCATTGGTAACTGTCAGACCAAGTTTACTCATATATACTTTAGATTGATTTAAAACTTCATTTTTAATT
TAAAAGGATCTAGGTGAAGATCCTTTTTGATAATCTCATGACCAAAATCCCTTAACGTGAGTTTTCGTTC
CACTGAGCGTCAGACCCCGTAGAAAAGATCAAAGGATCTTCTTGAGATCCTTTTTTTCTGCGCGTAATCT
GCTGCTTGCAAACAAAAAAACCACCGCTACCAGCGGTGGTTTGTTTGCCGGATCAAGAGCTACCAACTCT
TTTTCCGAAGGTAACTGGCTTCAGCAGAGCGCAGATACCAAATACTGTTCTTCTAGTGTAGCCGTAGTTA
GGCCACCACTTCAAGAACTCTGTAGCACCGCCTACATACCTCGCTCTGCTAATCCTGTTACCAGTGGCTG
CTGCCAGTGGCGATAAGTCGTGTCTTACCGGGTTGGACTCAAGACGATAGTTACCGGATAAGGCGCAGCG
GTCGGGCTGAACGGGGGGTTCGTGCACACAGCCCAGCTTGGAGCGAACGACCTACACCGAACTGAGATAC
CTACAGCGTGAGCTATGAGAAAGCGCCACGCTTCCCGAAGGGAGAAAGGCGGACAGGTATCCGGTAAGCG
GCAGGGTCGGAACAGGAGAGCGCACGAGGGAGCTTCCAGGGGGAAACGCCTGGTATCTTTATAGTCCTGT
CGGGTTTCGCCACCTCTGACTTGAGCGTCGATTTTTGTGATGCTCGTCAGGGGGGCGGAGCCTATGGAAA
AACGCCAGCAACGCGGCCTTTTTACGGTTCCTGGCCTTTTGCTGGCCTTTTGCTCACATGTTCTTTCCTG
CGTTATCCCCTGATTCTGTGGATAACCGTATTACCGCCTTTGAGTGAGCTGATACCGCTCGCCGCAGCCG
AACGACCGAGCGCAGCGAGTCAGTGAGCGAGGAAGCGGAAGAGCGCCCAATACGCAAACCGCCTCTCCCC
GCGCGTTGGCCGATTCATTAATGCAGCTGGCACGACAGGTTTCCCGACTGGAAAGCGGGCAGTGAGCGCA
ACGCAATTAATGTGAGTTAGCTCACTCATTAGGCACCCCAGGCTTTACACTTTATGCTTCCGGCTCGTAT
GTTGTGTGGAATTGTGAGCGGATAACAATTTCACACAGGAAACAGCTATGACCATGATTACGCCAAGCGC
GCAATTAACCCTCACTAAAGGGAACAAAAGCTGGAGCTGCAAGCTTAATGTAGTCTTATGCAATACTCTT
GTAGTCTTGCAACATGGTAACGATGAGTTAGCAACATGCCTTACAAGGAGAGAAAAAGCACCGTGCATGC
CGATTGGTGGAAGTAAGGTGGTACGATCGTGCCTTATTAGGAAGGCAACAGACGGGTCTGACATGGATTG
GACGAACCACTGAATTGCCGCATTGCAGAGATATTGTATTTAAGTGCCTAGCTCGATACATAAACGGGTC
TCTCTGGTTAGACCAGATCTGAGCCTGGGAGCTCTCTGGCTAACTAGGGAACCCACTGCTTAAGCCTCAA
TAAAGCTTGCCTTGAGTGCTTCAAGTAGTGTGTGCCCGTCTGTTGTGTGACTCTGGTAACTAGAGATCCC
TCAGACCCTTTTAGTCAGTGTGGAAAATCTCTAGCAGTGGCGCCCGAACAGGGACTTGAAAGCGAAAGGG
AAACCAGAGGAGCTCTCTCGACGCAGGACTCGGCTTGCTGAAGCGCGCACGGCAAGAGGCGAGGGGCGGC
GACTGGTGAGTACGCCAAAAATTTTGACTAGCGGAGGCTAGAAGGAGAGAGATGGGTGCGAGAGCGTCAG
TATTAAGCGGGGGAGAATTAGATCGCGATGGGAAAAAATTCGGTTAAGGCCAGGGGGAAAGAAAAAATAT
AAATTAAAACATATAGTATGGGCAAGCAGGGAGCTAGAACGATTCGCAGTTAATCCTGGCCTGTTAGAAA
CATCAGAAGGCTGTAGACAAATACTGGGACAGCTACAACCATCCCTTCAGACAGGATCAGAAGAACTTAG
ATCATTATATAATACAGTAGCAACCCTCTATTGTGTGCATCAAAGGATAGAGATAAAAGACACCAAGGAA
GCTTTAGACAAGATAGAGGAAGAGCAAAACAAAAGTAAGACCACCGCACAGCAAGCGGCCGCTGATCTTC
AGACCTGGAGGAGGAGATATGAGGGACAATTGGAGAAGTGAATTATATAAATATAAAGTAGTAAAAATTG
AACCATTAGGAGTAGCACCCACCAAGGCAAAGAGAAGAGTGGTGCAGAGAGAAAAAAGAGCAGTGGGAAT
AGGAGCTTTGTTCCTTGGGTTCTTGGGAGCAGCAGGAAGCACTATGGGCGCAGCGTCAATGACGCTGACG
GTACAGGCCAGACAATTATTGTCTGGTATAGTGCAGCAGCAGAACAATTTGCTGAGGGCTATTGAGGCGC
AACAGCATCTGTTGCAACTCACAGTCTGGGGCATCAAGCAGCTCCAGGCAAGAATCCTGGCTGTGGAAAG
ATACCTAAAGGATCAACAGCTCCTGGGGATTTGGGGTTGCTCTGGAAAACTCATTTGCACCACTGCTGTG
CCTTGGAATGCTAGTTGGAGTAATAAATCTCTGGAACAGATTTGGAATCACACGACCTGGATGGAGTGGG
ACAGAGAAATTAACAATTACACAAGCTTAATACACTCCTTAATTGAAGAATCGCAAAACCAGCAAGAAAA
GAATGAACAAGAATTATTGGAATTAGATAAATGGGCAAGTTTGTGGAATTGGTTTAACATAACAAATTGG
CTGTGGTATATAAAATTATTCATAATGATAGTAGGAGGCTTGGTAGGTTTAAGAATAGTTTTTGCTGTAC
TTTCTATAGTGAATAGAGTTAGGCAGGGATATTCACCATTATCGTTTCAGACCCACCTCCCAACCCCGAG
GGGACCCGACAGGCCCGAAGGAATAGAAGAAGAAGGTGGAGAGAGAGACAGAGACAGATCCATTCGATTA
GTGAACGGATCTCGACGGTATCGGTTAACTTTTAAAAGAAAAGGGGGGATTGGGGGGTACAGTGCAGGGG
AAAGAATAGTAGACATAATAGCAACAGACATACAAACTAAAGAATTACAAAAACAAATTACAAAAATTCA
AAATTTTATCGATCACGAGACTAGCCTCGAGAAGCTTGATATCGAATTCCACGGGGTTGGGGTTGCGCCT
TTTCCAAGGCAGCCCTGGGTTTGCGCAGGGACGCGGCTGCTCTGGGCGTGGTTCCGGGAAACGCAGCGGC
GCCGACCCTGGGTCTCGCACATTCTTCACGTCCGTTCGCAGCGTCACCCGGATCTTCGCCGCTACCCTTG
TGGGCCCCCCGGCGACGCTTCCTGCTCCGCCCCTAAGTCGGGAAGGTTCCTTGCGGTTCGCGGCGTGCCG
GACGTGACAAACGGAAGCCGCACGTCTCACTAGTACCCTCGCAGACGGACAGCGCCAGGGAGCAATGGCA
GCGCGCCGACCGCGATGGGCTGTGGCCAATAGCGGCTGCTCAGCAGGGCGCGCCGAGAGCAGCGGCCGGG
AAGGGGCGGTGCGGGAGGCGGGGTGTGGGGCGGTAGTGTGGGCCCTGTTCCTGCCCGCGCGGTGTTCCGC
ATTCTGCAAGCCTCCGGAGCGCACGTCGGCAGTCGGCTCCCTCGTTGACCGAATCACCGACCTCTCTCCC
CAGGGGGATCCACCGGTTCGTCGACTAGTCCAGTGTGGTGGAATTCTGCAGATATCAACAAGTTTGTACA
AAAAAGCAGGCTCCACCATGAGTAACCCTAAGATCCTAAAACAGAGCATAACCTTGAACCTGGCCGACCC
GGTGGGCAGTCTGAAGCCGCACCTCCGCGCCAAGCGCTCGGCCGGTCTCAACGAAGACGAGGCGCCATCT
AAGAAGCTGGCGGCGCCGGAGGTGTCGTCAAGGCTGGAGCGCCTGACCCTCCAGTCCAGCACTAGTATGG
TGAGCAAGGGCGAGGAGCTGTTCACCGGGGTTGTGCCCATCCTGGTCGAGCTGGACGGCGACGTAAACGG
CCACAAGTTCAGCGTCCGCGGCGAGGGCGAGGGCGATGCCACCAACGGCAAGCTGACCCTGAAGTTCATC
TGCACCACCGGCAAGCTGCCCGTGCCCTGGCCCACCCTCGTGACCACCTTCGGCTACGGCGTGGCCTGCT
TCAGCCGCTACCCCGACCACATGAAGCAGCACGACTTCTTCAAGTCCGCCATGCCCGAAGGCTACGTCCA
GGAGCGCACCATCTCTTTCAAGGACGACGGTACCTACAAGACCCGCGCCGAGGTGAAGTTCGAGGGCGAC
ACCCTGGTGAACCGCATCGAGCTGAAGGGCATCGACTTCAAGGAGGACGGCAACATCCTGGGGCACAAGC
TGGAGTACAACTTCAACAGCCACAACGTCTATATCACGGCCGACAAGCAGAAGAACGGCATCAAGGCTAA
CTTCAAGATCCGCCACAACGTTGAGGACGGCAGCGTGCAGCTCGCCGACCACTACCAGCAGAACACCCCC
ATCGGCGACGGCCCCGTGCTGCTGCCCGACAACCACTACCTGAGCCATCAGTCCGCCCTGAGCAAAGACC
CCAACGAGAAGCGCGATCACATGGTCCTGCTGGAGTTCGTGACCGCCGCCTAAGCGGCCGCACTCGAGAT
ATCTAGACCCAGCTTTCTTGTACAAAGTGGTTGATATCCAGCACAGTGGCGGCCGCTCGACAATCAACCT
CTGGATTACAAAATTTGTGAAAGATTGACTGGTATTCTTAACTATGTTGCTCCTTTTACGCTATGTGGAT
ACGCTGCTTTAATGCCTTTGTATCATGCTATTGCTTCCCGTATGGCTTTCATTTTCTCCTCCTTGTATAA
ATCCTGGTTGCTGTCTCTTTATGAGGAGTTGTGGCCCGTTGTCAGGCAACGTGGCGTGGTGTGCACTGTG
TTTGCTGACGCAACCCCCACTGGTTGGGGCATTGCCACCACCTGTCAGCTCCTTTCCGGGACTTTCGCTT
TCCCCCTCCCTATTGCCACGGCGGAACTCATCGCCGCCTGCCTTGCCCGCTGCTGGACAGGGGCTCGGCT
GTTGGGCACTGACAATTCCGTGGTGTTGTCGGGGAAGCTGACGTCCTTTCCATGGCTGCTCGCCTGTGTT
GCCACCTGGATTCTGCGCGGGACGTCCTTCTGCTACGTCCCTTCGGCCCTCAATCCAGCGGACCTTCCTT
CCCGCGGCCTGCTGCCGGCTCTGCGGCCTCTTCCGCGTCTTCGCCTTCGCCCTCAGACGAGTCGGATCTC
CCTTTGGGCCGCCTCCCCGCCTGGAATTCTACCGGGTAGGGGAGGCGCTTTTCCCAAGGCAGTCTGGAGC
ATGCGCTTTAGCAGCCCCGCTGGGCACTTGGCGCTACACAAGTGGCCTCTGGCCTCGCACACATTCCACA
TCCACCGGTAGGCGCCAACCGGCTCCGTTCTTTGGTGGCCCCTTCGCGCCACCTTCTACTCCTCCCCTAG
TCAGGAAGTTCCCCCCCGCCCCGCAGCTCGCGTCGTGCAGGACGTGACAAATGGAAGTAGCACGTCTCAC
TAGTCTCGTGCAGATGGACAGCACCGCTGAGCAATGGAAGCGGGTAGGCCTTTGGGGCAGCGGCCAATAG
CAGCTTTGCTCCTTCGCTTTCTGGGCTCAGAGGCTGGGAAGGGGTGGGTCCGGGGGCGGGCTCAGGGGCG
GGCTCAGGGGCGGGGCGGGCGCCCGAAGGTCCTCCGGAGGCCCGGCATTCTGCACGCTTCAAAAGCGCAC
GTCTGCCGCGCTGTTCTCCTCTTCCTCATCTCCGGGCCTTTCGACCTGCAGCCCAAGCTTACCATGACCG
AGTACAAGCCCACGGTGCGCCTCGCCACCCGCGACGACGTCCCCAGGGCCGTACGCACCCTCGCCGCCGC
GTTCGCCGACTACCCCGCCACGCGCCACACCGTCGATCCGGACCGCCACATCGAGCGGGTCACCGAGCTG
CAAGAACTCTTCCTCACGCGCGTCGGGCTCGACATCGGCAAGGTGTGGGTCGCGGACGACGGCGCCGCGG
TGGCGGTCTGGACCACGCCGGAGAGCGTCGAAGCGGGGGCGGTGTTCGCCGAGATCGGCCCGCGCATGGC
CGAGTTGAGCGGTTCCCGGCTGGCCGCGCAGCAACAGATGGAAGGCCTCCTGGCGCCGCACCGGCCCAAG
GAGCCCGCGTGGTTCCTGGCCACCGTCGGCGTCTCGCCCGACCACCAGGGCAAGGGTCTGGGCAGCGCCG
TCGTGCTCCCCGGAGTGGAGGCGGCCGAGCGCGCCGGGGTGCCCGCCTTCCTGGAGACCTCCGCGCCCCG
CAACCTCCCCTTCTACGAGCGGCTCGGCTTCACCGTCACCGCCGACGTCGAGGTGCCCGAAGGACCGCGC
ACCTGGTGCATGACCCGCAAGCCCGGTGCCTGACGCCCGCCCCACGACCCGCAGCGCCCGACCGAAAGGA
GCGCACGACCCCATGCATCTCGAGGGCCCGGTACCTTTAAGACCAATGACTTACAAGGCAGCTGTAGATC
TTAGCCACTTTTTAAAAGAAAAGGGGGGACTGGAAGGGCTAGCTCACTCCCAACGAAGACAAGATCTGCT
TTTTGCTTGTACTGGGTCTCTCTGGTTAGACCAGATCTGAGCCTGGGAGCTCTCTGGCTAACTAGGGAAC
CCACTGCTTAAGCCTCAATAAAGCTTGCCTTGAGTGCTTCAAGTAGTGTGTGCCCGTCTGTTGTGTGACT
CTGGTAACTAGAGATCCCTCAGACCCTTTTAGTCAGTGTGGAAAATCTCTAGCAGTAGTAGTTCATGTCA
TCTTATTATTCAGTATTTATAACTTGCAAAGAAATGAATATCAGAGAGTGAGAGGAACTTGTTTATTGCA
GCTTATAATGGTTACAAATAAAGCAATAGCATCACAAATTTCACAAATAAAGCATTTTTTTCACTGCATT
CTAGTTGTGGTTTGTCCAAACTCATCAATGTATCTTATCATGTCTGGCTCTAGCTATCCCGCCCCTAACT
CCGCCCATCCCGCCCCTAACTCCGCCCAGTTCCGCCCATTCTCCGCCCCATGGCTGACTAATTTTTTTTA
TTTATGCAGAGGCCGAGGCCGCCTCGGCCTCTGAGCTATTCCAGAAGTAGTGAGGAGGCTTTTTTGGAGG
CCTAGGGACGTACCCAATTCGCCCTATAGTGAGTCGTATTACGCGCGCTCACTGGCCGTCGTTTTACAAC
GTCGTGACTGGGAAAACCCTGGCGTTACCCAACTTAATCGCCTTGCAGCACATCCCCCTTTCGCCAGCTG
GCGTAATAGCGAAGAGGCCCGCACCGATCGCCCTTCCCAACAGTTGCGCAGCCTGAATGGCGAATGGG
[124 nt withheld, positions 8399-8522]
C
[91 nt withheld, positions 8524-8614]
A
[49 nt withheld, positions 8616-8664]
CCTTTGACGTTGGAGTCCACGTTCTTT
[37 nt withheld, positions 8692-8728]
ACCCTATCTCGGTCTATTCTTTTGATTTATAAGGGATTTTGCCGATTTCGGCCTATTGGTTAAAAAATGA
GCTGATTTAACAAAAATTTAACGCGAATTTTAACAAAATATTAACGCTTACAATTT
